Addgene plasmid #217007: lentiGuide-tagBFP
Purpose: (Empty Backbone) lentiviral plasmid for gRNA cloning with selectable tagBFP expression
Depositing lab: Deepta Bhattacharya. Depositing organization: University of Arizona. Publication: Genetic evidence that uptake of the fluorescent analog 2NBDG occurs independently of known glucose transporters. D'Souza LJ, Wright SH, Bhattacharya D. PLoS One. 2022 Aug 24;17(8):e0261801. doi: 10.1371/journal.pone.0261801. eCollection 2022. PubMed 36001583.
Backbone
  Vector backbone: lentiGuide-puro
  Backbone manufacturer: Feng Zhang (Addgene # 52963)
  Vector type: Lentiviral
  Selectable markers: tagBFP
Growth in bacteria
  Bacterial resistance: Ampicillin, 100 μg/mL
  Growth temperature: 37°C
  Growth strain: NEB Stable
  Copy number: High Copy
Gene/Insert
  Gene/Insert name: None
Terms and licenses: Academic/Nonprofit Terms; Industry Terms: Not Available to Industry
How to cite: lentiGuide-tagBFP was a gift from Deepta Bhattacharya (Addgene plasmid # 217007 ; http://n2t.net/addgene:217007 ; RRID:Addgene_217007)
