[The description below was written by a language model from this plasmid's Addgene catalogue record and pLannotate feature annotations shown in this document.]
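Description:
lentiGuide-tagBFP is an empty lentiviral backbone for cloning CRISPR guide RNAs, derived from lentiGuide-puro by replacing drug selection with a TagBFP fluorescent marker. It carries no gene insert. In bacteria it is maintained through a high-copy ColE1/pUC-type origin and selected with ampicillin via the β-lactamase gene. The backbone also retains an f1 origin, an SV40 origin and poly(A) signal, and remnants of lac and T7/T3 promoter sequences that have no role in the vector's function.

The viral portion has a third-generation, self-inactivating layout. An RSV promoter drives a truncated HIV-1 5' LTR, followed by the Ψ packaging signal with a partial gag sequence, the Rev response element and an env fragment, and the transcript ends in a ΔU3 3' LTR. Packaging functions must therefore be supplied in trans, and the integrated provirus lacks LTR promoter activity.

Between the LTRs, a human U6 RNA polymerase III promoter is separated from the Streptococcus pyogenes Cas9 guide RNA scaffold by nearly 1.9 kb of intervening sequence. Part of this sequence was annotated as a bacterial deoC-like reading frame. It most likely serves as a filler that is replaced when a guide sequence is cloned in, although the record does not describe it or the cloning sites.

Downstream, a cPPT/CTS element precedes an EF-1α core promoter with its intron A, which drives TagBFP, and a WPRE follows to enhance expression. Transduced cells can therefore be identified or sorted by blue fluorescence. Cas9 is not encoded, so it must be provided separately for genome editing.
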