Features (pLannotate 1.2.2; 30 found; start..end, strand, type, name):
      3..158     +  CDS            env (fragment): ENV_HV1H2 - Experimental evidence at protein level: Swiss-Prot protein existence level 1. [Transmembrane protein gp41]: Acts as a class I viral fusion protein. Under the current model, the protein has at least 3 conformational states: pre-fusion native state, pre-hairpin intermediate state, and post-fusion hairpin state. During fusion of viral and target intracellular membranes, the coiled coil regions (heptad repeats) assume a trimer-of-hairpins structure, positioning the fusion peptide in close proximity to the C-terminal region of the ectodomain. The formation of this structure appears to d
    162..402     +  promoter       U6 promoter: RNA polymerase III promoter for human U6 snRNA
    588..1247    -  CDS            deoC1: DEOC1_STAAN - Also known as dra. Experimental evidence at protein level: Swiss-Prot protein existence level 1. Catalyzes a reversible aldol reaction between acetaldehyde and D-glyceraldehyde 3-phosphate to generate 2-deoxy-D-ribose 5- phosphate. From Staphylococcus aureus (strain N315).
   2292..2367    +  misc_RNA       gRNA scaffold: guide RNA scaffold for the Streptococcus pyogenes CRISPR/Cas9 system
   2423..2540    +  misc_feature   cPPT/CTS: central polypurine tract and central termination sequence of HIV-1
   2606..2672    +  CDS            small t antigen (fragment): SV40 (simian virus 40) small t antigen
   2698..2909    +  promoter       EF-1α core promoter: core promoter for human elongation factor EF-1α
   2910..3848    +  intron         EF-1α intron A: intron upstream of the start codon of human EF-1α
   3870..4568    +  CDS            TagBFP: TagBFP is a basic (constitutively fluorescent) blue fluorescent protein published in 2008, derived from Entacmaea quadricolor. It is reported to be a very rapidly-maturing monomer with very low acid sensitivity.
   4587..5175    +  misc_feature   WPRE: woodchuck hepatitis virus posttranscriptional regulatory element
   5226..5245    +  misc_feature   cPPT/CTS (fragment): central polypurine tract and central termination sequence of HIV-1
   5247..5480    +  LTR            3' LTR (ΔU3): self-inactivating 3' long terminal repeat (LTR) from HIV-1
   5558..5679    +  polyA_signal   SV40 poly(A) signal: SV40 polyadenylation signal
   5719..5854    +  rep_origin     SV40 ori: SV40 origin of replication
   5875..5893    -  promoter       T7 promoter: promoter for bacteriophage T7 RNA polymerase
   5901..6056    +  CDS            lacZα (fragment): LacZα fragment of β-galactosidase; lacZ fragment
   6061..6489    +  rep_origin     f1 ori (sequence partly withheld): f1 bacteriophage origin of replication; arrow indicates direction of (+) strand synthesis
   6542..6646    +  promoter       AmpR promoter: bla
   6647..7507    +  CDS            AmpR: β-lactamase; bla; confers resistance to ampicillin, carbenicillin, and related antibiotics
   7678..8266    +  rep_origin     ori: high-copy-number ColE1/pMB1/pBR322/pUC origin of replication
   8449..8541    +  CDS            lacI (fragment): lac repressor; lacI; The lac repressor binds to the lac operator to inhibit transcription in E. coli. This inhibition can be relieved by adding lactose or isopropyl-β-D-thiogalactopyranoside (IPTG).
   8554..8575    +  protein_bind   CAP binding site: CAP binding activates transcription in the presence of cAMP. E. coli catabolite activator protein
   8590..8620    +  promoter       lac promoter: promoter for the E. coli lac operon
   8628..8644    +  protein_bind   lac operator: The lac repressor binds to the lac operator to inhibit transcription in E. coli. This inhibition can be relieved by adding lactose or isopropyl-β-D-thiogalactopyranoside (IPTG). lac repressor encoded by lacI
   8689..8707    +  promoter       T3 promoter: promoter for bacteriophage T3 RNA polymerase
   8735..8961    +  promoter       RSV promoter: Rous sarcoma virus enhancer/promoter
   8962..9142    +  LTR            5' LTR (truncated): truncated 5' long terminal repeat (LTR) from HIV-1
   9189..9314    +  misc_feature   HIV-1 Ψ: packaging signal of human immunodeficiency virus type 1
   9298..9661    +  CDS            HIV-1 gag (fragment): gag protein from human immunodeficiency virus 1; gag
   9807..10040   +  misc_feature   RRE: The Rev response element (RRE) of HIV-1 allows for Rev-dependent mRNA export from the nucleus to the cytoplasm.
>Addgene plasmid #217007 | lentiGuide-tagBFP | addgene full sequence | sequence record 429082 | Addgene NGS Result
TAACAAATTGGCTGTGGTATATAAAATTATTCATAATGATAGTAGGAGGCTTGGTAGGTTTAAGAATAGT
TTTTGCTGTACTTTCTATAGTGAATAGAGTTAGGCAGGGATATTCACCATTATCGTTTCAGACCCACCTC
CCAACCCCGAGGGGACCCAGAGAGGGCCTATTTCCCATGATTCCTTCATATTTGCATATACGATACAAGG
CTGTTAGAGAGATAATTAGAATTAATTTGACTGTAAACACAAAGATATTAGTACAAAATACGTGACGTAG
AAAGTAATAATTTCTTGGGTAGTTTGCAGTTTTAAAATTATGTTTTAAAATGGACTATCATATGCTTACC
GTAACTTGAAAGTATTTCGATTTCTTGGCTTTATATATCTTGTGGAAAGGACGAAACACCGGAGACGGTT
GTAAATGAGCACACAAAATACACATGCTAAAATATTATATTCTATGACCTTTATAAAATCAACCAAAATC
TTCTTTTTAATAACTTTAGTATCAATAATTAGAATTTTTATGTTCCTTTTTGCAAACTTTTAATAAAAAT
GAGCAAAATAAAAAAACGCTAGTTTTAGTAACTCGCGTTGTTTTCTTCACCTTTAATAATAGCTACTCCA
CCACTTGTTCCTAAGCGGTCAGCTCCTGCTTCAATCATTTTTTGAGCATCTTCAAATGTTCTAACTCCAC
CAGCTGCTTTAACTAAAGCATTGTCTTTAACAACTGACTTCATTAGTTTAACATCTTCAAATGTTGCACC
TGATTTTGAAAATCCTGTTGATGTTTTAACAAATTCTAATCCAGCTTCAACAGCTATTTCACAAGCTTTC
ATGATTTCTTCTTTTGTTAATAAACAATTTTCCATAATACATTTAACAACATGTGATCCAGCTGCTTTTT
TTACAGCTTTCATGTCTTCTAAAACTAATTCATAATTTTTGTCTTTTAATGCACCAATATTTAATACCAT
ATCAATTTCTGTTGCACCATCTTTAATTGCTTCAGAAACTTCGAATGCTTTTGTAGCTGTTGTGCATGCA
CCTAGAGGAAAACCTACAACATTTGTTATTCCTACATTTGTGCCTTTTAATAATTCTTTACAATAGCTTG
TTCAATATGAATTAACACAAACTGTTGCAAAATCAAATTCAATTGCTTCATCACATAATTGTTTAATTTC
AGCTTTCGTAGCATCTTGTTTTAATAATGTGTGATCTATATATTTGTTTAGTTTCATTTTTTCTCCTATA
TATTCATTTTTAATTTTAATTCTTTAATAATTTCGTCTACTTTAACTTTAGCGTTTTGAACAGATTCACC
AACACCTATAAAATAAATTTTTAGTTTAGGTTCAGTTCCACTTGGGCGAACAGCAAATCATGACTTATCT
TCTAAATAAAATTTTAGTAAGTCTTGTCCTGGCATATTATACATTCCATCGATGTAGTCTTCAACATTAA
CAACTTTAAGTCCAGCAATTTGAGTTAAGGGTGTTGCTCTCAATGATTTCATTAATGGTTCAATTTTTAA
TTTCTTTTCTTCTGGTTTAAAATTCAAGTTTAAAGTGAAAGTGTAATATGCACCCATTTCTTTAAATAAA
TCTTCTAAATAGTCTACTAATGTTTTATTTTGTTTTTTATAAAATCAAGCAGCCTCTGCTATTAATATAG
AAGCTTGTATTCCATCTTTATCTCTAGCTGAGTCATCAATTACATATCCATAACTTTCTTCATAAGCAAA
AACAAAATTTAATCCGTTATCTTCTTCTTTAGCAATTTCTCTACCCATTCATTTAAATCCAGTTAAAGTT
TTTACAATATTAACTCCATATTTTTCATGAGCGATTCTATCACCCAAATCACTTGTTACAAAACTTGAAT
ATAGAGCCGGATTTTTTGGAATGCTATTTAAGCGTTTTAGATTTGATAATTTTCAATCAATTAAAATTGG
TCCTGTTTGATTTCCATCTAATCTTACAAAATGACCATCATGTTTTATTGCCATTCCAAATCTGTCAGCA
TCTGGGTCATTCATAATAATAATATCTGCATCATGTTTAATACCATATTCAAGCGGTATTTTTCATGCAG
GATCAAATTCTGGATTTGGATTTACAACATTTTTAAATGTTTCATCTTCAAATGCATGCTCTTCAACCTC
AATAACGTTATATCCTGATTCACGTAATATTTTTGGGGTAAATTTAGTTCCTGTTCCATTAACTGCGCTA
AAAATAATTTTTAAATCTTTTTTAGCTTCTTGCTCTTTTTTGTACGTCTCTGTTTTAGAGCTAGAAATAG
CAAGTTAAAATAAGGCTAGTCCGTTATCAACTTGAAAAAGTGGCACCGAGTCGGTGCTTTTTTAAGCTTG
GCGTAACTAGATCTTGAGACAAATGGCAGTATTCATCCACAATTTTAAAAGAAAAGGGGGGATTGGGGGG
TACAGTGCAGGGGAAAGAATAGTAGACATAATAGCAACAGACATACAAACTAAAGAATTACAAAAACAAA
TTACAAAAATTCAAAATTTTCGGGTTTATTACAGGGACAGCAGAGATCCACTTTGGCGCCGGCTCGAGGG
GGCCCGGGTGCAAAGATGGATAAAGTTTTAAACAGAGAGGAATCTTTGCAGCTAATGGACCTTCTAGGTC
TTGAAAGGAGTGGGAATTGGCTCCGGTGCCCGTCAGTGGGCAGAGCGCACATCGCCCACAGTCCCCGAGA
AGTTGGGGGGAGGGGTCGGCAATTGATCCGGTGCCTAGAGAAGGTGGCGCGGGGTAAACTGGGAAAGTGA
TGTCGTGTACTGGCTCCGCCTTTTTCCCGAGGGTGGGGGAGAACCGTATATAAGTGCAGTAGTCGCCGTG
AACGTTCTTTTTCGCAACGGGTTTGCCGCCAGAACACAGGTAAGTGCCGTGTGTGGTTCCCGCGGGCCTG
GCCTCTTTACGGGTTATGGCCCTTGCGTGCCTTGAATTACTTCCACCTGGCTGCAGTACGTGATTCTTGA
TCCCGAGCTTCGGGTTGGAAGTGGGTGGGAGAGTTCGAGGCCTTGCGCTTAAGGAGCCCCTTCGCCTCGT
GCTTGAGTTGAGGCCTGGCCTGGGCGCTGGGGCCGCCGCGTGCGAATCTGGTGGCACCTTCGCGCCTGTC
TCGCTGCTTTCGATAAGTCTCTAGCCATTTAAAATTTTTGATGACCTGCTGCGACGCTTTTTTTCTGGCA
AGATAGTCTTGTAAATGCGGGCCAAGATCTGCACACTGGTATTTCGGTTTTTGGGGCCGCGGGCGGCGAC
GGGGCCCGTGCGTCCCAGCGCACATGTTCGGCGAGGCGGGGCCTGCGAGCGCGGCCACCGAGAATCGGAC
GGGGGTAGTCTCAAGCTGGCCGGCCTGCTCTGGTGCCTGGCCTCGCGCCGCCGTGTATCGCCCCGCCCTG
GGCGGCAAGGCTGGCCCGGTCGGCACCAGTTGCGTGAGCGGAAAGATGGCCGCTTCCCGGCCCTGCTGCA
GGGAGCTCAAAATGGAGGACGCGGCGCTCGGGAGAGCGGGCGGGTGAGTCACCCACACAAAGGAAAAGGG
CCTTTCCGTCCTCAGCCGTCGCTTCATGTGACTCCACGGAGTACCGGGCGCCGTCCAGGCACCTCGATTA
GTTCTCGAGCTTTTGGAGTACGTCGTCTTTAGGTTGGGGGGAGGGGTTTTATGCGATGGAGTTTCCCCAC
ACTGAGTGGGTGGAGACTGAAGTTAGGCCAGCTTGGCACTTGATGTAATTCTCCTTGGAATTTGCCCTTT
TTGAGTTTGGATCTTGGTTCATTCTCAAGCCTCAGACAGTGGTTCAAAGTTTTTTTCTTCCATTTCAGGT
GTCGTGACGTACGGCCACCATGGGCGAGCTGATTAAGGAGAACATGCACATGAAGCTGTACATGGAGGGC
ACCGTGGACAACCATCACTTCAAGTGCACATCCGAGGGCGAAGGCAAGCCCTACGAGGGCACCCAGACCA
TGAGAATCAAGGTGGTCGAGGGCGGCCCTCTCCCCTTCGCCTTCGACATCCTGGCTACTAGCTTCCTCTA
CGGCAGCAAGACCTTCATCAACCACACCCAGGGCATCCCCGACTTCTTCAAGCAGTCCTTCCCTGAGGGC
TTCACATGGGAGAGAGTCACCACATACGAAGACGGGGGCGTGCTGACCGCTACCCAGGACACCAGCCTCC
AGGACGGCTGCCTCATCTACAACGTCAAGATCAGAGGGGTGAACTTCACATCCAACGGCCCTGTGATGCA
GAAGAAAACACTCGGCTGGGAGGCCTTCACCGAAACGCTGTACCCCGCTGACGGCGGCCTGGAAGGCAGA
AACGACATGGCCCTGAAGCTCGTGGGCGGGAGCCATCTGATCGCAAACATCAAGACCACATATAGATCCA
AGAAACCCGCTAAGAACCTCAAGATGCCTGGCGTCTACTATGTGGACTACAGACTGGAAAGAATCAAGGA
GGCCAACAACGAGACCTACGTCGAGCAGCACGAGGTGGCAGTGGCCAGATACTGCGACCTCCCTAGCAAA
CTGGGGCACAAGCTTAATTGAACGCGTTAAGTCGACAATCAACCTCTGGATTACAAAATTTGTGAAAGAT
TGACTGGTATTCTTAACTATGTTGCTCCTTTTACGCTATGTGGATACGCTGCTTTAATGCCTTTGTATCA
TGCTATTGCTTCCCGTATGGCTTTCATTTTCTCCTCCTTGTATAAATCCTGGTTGCTGTCTCTTTATGAG
GAGTTGTGGCCCGTTGTCAGGCAACGTGGCGTGGTGTGCACTGTGTTTGCTGACGCAACCCCCACTGGTT
GGGGCATTGCCACCACCTGTCAGCTCCTTTCCGGGACTTTCGCTTTCCCCCTCCCTATTGCCACGGCGGA
ACTCATCGCCGCCTGCCTTGCCCGCTGCTGGACAGGGGCTCGGCTGTTGGGCACTGACAATTCCGTGGTG
TTGTCGGGGAAATCATCGTCCTTTCCTTGGCTGCTCGCCTGTGTTGCCACCTGGATTCTGCGCGGGACGT
CCTTCTGCTACGTCCCTTCGGCCCTCAATCCAGCGGACCTTCCTTCCCGCGGCCTGCTGCCGGCTCTGCG
GCCTCTTCCGCGTCTTCGCCTTCGCCCTCAGACGAGTCGGATCTCCCTTTGGGCCGCCTCCCCGCGTCGA
CTTTAAGACCAATGACTTACAAGGCAGCTGTAGATCTTAGCCACTTTTTAAAAGAAAAGGGGGGACTGGA
AGGGCTAATTCACTCCCAACGAAGACAAGATCTGCTTTTTGCTTGTACTGGGTCTCTCTGGTTAGACCAG
ATCTGAGCCTGGGAGCTCTCTGGCTAACTAGGGAACCCACTGCTTAAGCCTCAATAAAGCTTGCCTTGAG
TGCTTCAAGTAGTGTGTGCCCGTCTGTTGTGTGACTCTGGTAACTAGAGATCCCTCAGACCCTTTTAGTC
AGTGTGGAAAATCTCTAGCAGTACGTATAGTAGTTCATGTCATCTTATTATTCAGTATTTATAACTTGCA
AAGAAATGAATATCAGAGAGTGAGAGGAACTTGTTTATTGCAGCTTATAATGGTTACAAATAAAGCAATA
GCATCACAAATTTCACAAATAAAGCATTTTTTTCACTGCATTCTAGTTGTGGTTTGTCCAAACTCATCAA
TGTATCTTATCATGTCTGGCTCTAGCTATCCCGCCCCTAACTCCGCCCATCCCGCCCCTAACTCCGCCCA
GTTCCGCCCATTCTCCGCCCCATGGCTGACTAATTTTTTTTATTTATGCAGAGGCCGAGGCCGCCTCGGC
CTCTGAGCTATTCCAGAAGTAGTGAGGAGGCTTTTTTGGAGGCCTAGGGACGTACCCAATTCGCCCTATA
GTGAGTCGTATTACGCGCGCTCACTGGCCGTCGTTTTACAACGTCGTGACTGGGAAAACCCTGGCGTTAC
CCAACTTAATCGCCTTGCAGCACATCCCCCTTTCGCCAGCTGGCGTAATAGCGAAGAGGCCCGCACCGAT
CGCCCTTCCCAACAGTTGCGCAGCCTGAATGGCGAATGGG
[124 nt withheld, positions 6061-6184]
C
[91 nt withheld, positions 6186-6276]
A
[49 nt withheld, positions 6278-6326]
CCTTTGACGTTGGAGTCCACGTTCTTT
[37 nt withheld, positions 6354-6390]
ACCCTATCTCGGTCTATTCTTTTGATTTATAAGGGATTTTGCCGATTTCGGCCTATTGGTTAAAAAATGA
GCTGATTTAACAAAAATTTAACGCGAATTTTAACAAAATATTAACGCTTACAATTTAGGTGGCACTTTTC
GGGGAAATGTGCGCGGAACCCCTATTTGTTTATTTTTCTAAATACATTCAAATATGTATCCGCTCATGAG
ACAATAACCCTGATAAATGCTTCAATAATATTGAAAAAGGAAGAGTATGAGTATTCAACATTTCCGTGTC
GCCCTTATTCCCTTTTTTGCGGCATTTTGCCTTCCTGTTTTTGCTCACCCAGAAACGCTGGTGAAAGTAA
AAGATGCTGAAGATCAGTTGGGTGCACGAGTGGGTTACATCGAACTGGATCTCAACAGCGGTAAGATCCT
TGAGAGTTTTCGCCCCGAAGAACGTTTTCCAATGATGAGCACTTTTAAAGTTCTGCTATGTGGCGCGGTA
TTATCCCGTATTGACGCCGGGCAAGAGCAACTCGGTCGCCGCATACACTATTCTCAGAATGACTTGGTTG
AGTACTCACCAGTCACAGAAAAGCATCTTACGGATGGCATGACAGTAAGAGAATTATGCAGTGCTGCCAT
AACCATGAGTGATAACACTGCGGCCAACTTACTTCTGACAACGATCGGAGGACCGAAGGAGCTAACCGCT
TTTTTGCACAACATGGGGGATCATGTAACTCGCCTTGATCGTTGGGAACCGGAGCTGAATGAAGCCATAC
CAAACGACGAGCGTGACACCACGATGCCTGTAGCAATGGCAACAACGTTGCGCAAACTATTAACTGGCGA
ACTACTTACTCTAGCTTCCCGGCAACAATTAATAGACTGGATGGAGGCGGATAAAGTTGCAGGACCACTT
CTGCGCTCGGCCCTTCCGGCTGGCTGGTTTATTGCTGATAAATCTGGAGCCGGTGAGCGTGGGTCTCGCG
GTATCATTGCAGCACTGGGGCCAGATGGTAAGCCCTCCCGTATCGTAGTTATCTACACGACGGGGAGTCA
GGCAACTATGGATGAACGAAATAGACAGATCGCTGAGATAGGTGCCTCACTGATTAAGCATTGGTAACTG
TCAGACCAAGTTTACTCATATATACTTTAGATTGATTTAAAACTTCATTTTTAATTTAAAAGGATCTAGG
TGAAGATCCTTTTTGATAATCTCATGACCAAAATCCCTTAACGTGAGTTTTCGTTCCACTGAGCGTCAGA
CCCCGTAGAAAAGATCAAAGGATCTTCTTGAGATCCTTTTTTTCTGCGCGTAATCTGCTGCTTGCAAACA
AAAAAACCACCGCTACCAGCGGTGGTTTGTTTGCCGGATCAAGAGCTACCAACTCTTTTTCCGAAGGTAA
CTGGCTTCAGCAGAGCGCAGATACCAAATACTGTTCTTCTAGTGTAGCCGTAGTTAGGCCACCACTTCAA
GAACTCTGTAGCACCGCCTACATACCTCGCTCTGCTAATCCTGTTACCAGTGGCTGCTGCCAGTGGCGAT
AAGTCGTGTCTTACCGGGTTGGACTCAAGACGATAGTTACCGGATAAGGCGCAGCGGTCGGGCTGAACGG
GGGGTTCGTGCACACAGCCCAGCTTGGAGCGAACGACCTACACCGAACTGAGATACCTACAGCGTGAGCT
ATGAGAAAGCGCCACGCTTCCCGAAGGGAGAAAGGCGGACAGGTATCCGGTAAGCGGCAGGGTCGGAACA
GGAGAGCGCACGAGGGAGCTTCCAGGGGGAAACGCCTGGTATCTTTATAGTCCTGTCGGGTTTCGCCACC
TCTGACTTGAGCGTCGATTTTTGTGATGCTCGTCAGGGGGGCGGAGCCTATGGAAAAACGCCAGCAACGC
GGCCTTTTTACGGTTCCTGGCCTTTTGCTGGCCTTTTGCTCACATGTTCTTTCCTGCGTTATCCCCTGAT
TCTGTGGATAACCGTATTACCGCCTTTGAGTGAGCTGATACCGCTCGCCGCAGCCGAACGACCGAGCGCA
GCGAGTCAGTGAGCGAGGAAGCGGAAGAGCGCCCAATACGCAAACCGCCTCTCCCCGCGCGTTGGCCGAT
TCATTAATGCAGCTGGCACGACAGGTTTCCCGACTGGAAAGCGGGCAGTGAGCGCAACGCAATTAATGTG
AGTTAGCTCACTCATTAGGCACCCCAGGCTTTACACTTTATGCTTCCGGCTCGTATGTTGTGTGGAATTG
TGAGCGGATAACAATTTCACACAGGAAACAGCTATGACCATGATTACGCCAAGCGCGCAATTAACCCTCA
CTAAAGGGAACAAAAGCTGGAGCTGCAAGCTTAATGTAGTCTTATGCAATACTCTTGTAGTCTTGCAACA
TGGTAACGATGAGTTAGCAACATGCCTTACAAGGAGAGAAAAAGCACCGTGCATGCCGATTGGTGGAAGT
AAGGTGGTACGATCGTGCCTTATTAGGAAGGCAACAGACGGGTCTGACATGGATTGGACGAACCACTGAA
TTGCCGCATTGCAGAGATATTGTATTTAAGTGCCTAGCTCGATACATAAACGGGTCTCTCTGGTTAGACC
AGATCTGAGCCTGGGAGCTCTCTGGCTAACTAGGGAACCCACTGCTTAAGCCTCAATAAAGCTTGCCTTG
AGTGCTTCAAGTAGTGTGTGCCCGTCTGTTGTGTGACTCTGGTAACTAGAGATCCCTCAGACCCTTTTAG
TCAGTGTGGAAAATCTCTAGCAGTGGCGCCCGAACAGGGACTTGAAAGCGAAAGGGAAACCAGAGGAGCT
CTCTCGACGCAGGACTCGGCTTGCTGAAGCGCGCACGGCAAGAGGCGAGGGGCGGCGACTGGTGAGTACG
CCAAAAATTTTGACTAGCGGAGGCTAGAAGGAGAGAGATGGGTGCGAGAGCGTCAGTATTAAGCGGGGGA
GAATTAGATCGCGATGGGAAAAAATTCGGTTAAGGCCAGGGGGAAAGAAAAAATATAAATTAAAACATAT
AGTATGGGCAAGCAGGGAGCTAGAACGATTCGCAGTTAATCCTGGCCTGTTAGAAACATCAGAAGGCTGT
AGACAAATACTGGGACAGCTACAACCATCCCTTCAGACAGGATCAGAAGAACTTAGATCATTATATAATA
CAGTAGCAACCCTCTATTGTGTGCATCAAAGGATAGAGATAAAAGACACCAAGGAAGCTTTAGACAAGAT
AGAGGAAGAGCAAAACAAAAGTAAGACCACCGCACAGCAAGCGGCCGCTGATCTTCAGACCTGGAGGAGG
AGATATGAGGGACAATTGGAGAAGTGAATTATATAAATATAAAGTAGTAAAAATTGAACCATTAGGAGTA
GCACCCACCAAGGCAAAGAGAAGAGTGGTGCAGAGAGAAAAAAGAGCAGTGGGAATAGGAGCTTTGTTCC
TTGGGTTCTTGGGAGCAGCAGGAAGCACTATGGGCGCAGCGTCAATGACGCTGACGGTACAGGCCAGACA
ATTATTGTCTGGTATAGTGCAGCAGCAGAACAATTTGCTGAGGGCTATTGAGGCGCAACAGCATCTGTTG
CAACTCACAGTCTGGGGCATCAAGCAGCTCCAGGCAAGAATCCTGGCTGTGGAAAGATACCTAAAGGATC
AACAGCTCCTGGGGATTTGGGGTTGCTCTGGAAAACTCATTTGCACCACTGCTGTGCCTTGGAATGCTAG
TTGGAGTAATAAATCTCTGGAACAGATTTGGAATCACACGACCTGGATGGAGTGGGACAGAGAAATTAAC
AATTACACAAGCTTAATACACTCCTTAATTGAAGAATCGCAAAACCAGCAAGAAAAGAATGAACAAGAAT
TATTGGAATTAGATAAATGGGCAAGTTTGTGGAATTGGTTTAACA
